Addgene plasmid #77845: PHKB gRNA (BRDN0001148967)
Purpose: 3rd generation lentiviral gRNA plasmid targeting human PHKB
Depositing lab: John Doench & David Root. Depositing organization: Broad Institute. Publication: Optimized sgRNA design to maximize activity and minimize off-target effects of CRISPR-Cas9. Doench JG, Fusi N, Sullender M, Hegde M, Vaimberg EW, Donovan KF, Smith I, Tothova Z, Wilen C, Orchard R, Virgin HW, Listgarten J, Root DE. Nat Biotechnol. 2016 Jan 18. doi: 10.1038/nbt.3437. PubMed 26780180.
Backbone
  Vector backbone: lentiGuide-Puro
  Backbone manufacturer: Zhang Lab (Addgene plasmid # 52963)
  Vector type: Mammalian Expression, Lentiviral, CRISPR
  Selectable markers: Puromycin
Growth in bacteria
  Bacterial resistance: Ampicillin, 100 μg/mL
  Growth temperature: 37°C
  Growth strain: DH5alpha
  Copy number: High Copy
Gene/Insert
  Gene/Insert name: PHKB (alt names: PHKB; NM_000293.2)
  gRNA/shRNA sequence: ATCAACGTAACGTGAGCATG
  Species: H. sapiens (human)
  Entrez Gene: PHKB
  Promoter: hU6
  Cloning method: Unknown
  Sequencing primers: 5′ U6-F; 3′ pS2-R
Terms and licenses: Academic/Nonprofit Terms; Industry Terms: Not Available to Industry
Depositor comments: The gRNA was designed to target the following Genbank reference sequence(s): NM_000293.2,NM_001031835.2. Note that this plasmid does NOT contain Cas9. It should be used in conjunction with lentiCas9-Blast (Addgene #52962) or otherwise with cell lines already expressing Cas9. Browse the full kinome gRNA library at http://www.addgene.org/pooled-library/broadgpp-human-kinome/ or visit http://www.broadinstitute.org/rnai/public/ for detailed protocols and information.
How to cite: PHKB gRNA (BRDN0001148967) was a gift from John Doench & David Root (Addgene plasmid # 77845 ; http://n2t.net/addgene:77845 ; RRID:Addgene_77845)
