[The description below was written by a language model from this plasmid's Addgene catalogue record and pLannotate feature annotations shown in this document.]
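Description:
PHKB gRNA (BRDN0001148967) is a third-generation lentiviral single-guide RNA plasmid built on the lentiGuide-Puro backbone and designed to target the human PHKB gene. It belongs to a human kinome guide collection whose guides were chosen using optimized design rules for on-target activity and reduced off-target effects. In bacteria it is maintained as a high-copy plasmid through a ColE1/pUC-type origin and selected with ampicillin via the β-lactamase gene. The backbone also carries an f1 origin, an SV40 origin and poly(A) signal, and remnants of lac and T7/T3 cloning-vector sequences.

The viral genome is transcribed from a hybrid RSV promoter fused to a truncated HIV-1 5' LTR, which makes packaging independent of Tat. It is followed by the Ψ packaging signal, a partial gag region, the Rev response element for Rev-dependent nuclear export, and a central polypurine tract that aids nuclear import. The 3' LTR carries a ΔU3 deletion, so integrated proviruses are self-inactivating.

There are two expression units between the LTRs. A human U6 RNA polymerase III promoter drives the PHKB-specific spacer joined to the Streptococcus pyogenes Cas9 guide scaffold. Downstream of it, the EF-1α core promoter with its intron A drives puromycin N-acetyltransferase, followed by a WPRE to enhance transcript expression, allowing puromycin selection of transduced mammalian cells.

The plasmid does not encode Cas9, so it is meant to be used with a separate Cas9 lentivector or in cells that already express Cas9. Its typical use is CRISPR knockout of PHKB.
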