Features (pLannotate 1.2.2; 29 found; start..end, strand, type, name):
     14..80      +  CDS            small t antigen (fragment): SV40 (simian virus 40) small t antigen
    106..317     +  promoter       EF-1α core promoter: core promoter for human elongation factor EF-1α
    318..1256    +  intron         EF-1α intron A: intron upstream of the start codon of human EF-1α
   1278..1877    +  CDS            PuroR (fragment): puromycin N-acetyltransferase; pac from Streptomyces; confers resistance to puromycin
   1893..2481    +  misc_feature   WPRE: woodchuck hepatitis virus posttranscriptional regulatory element
   2532..2551    +  misc_feature   cPPT/CTS (fragment): central polypurine tract and central termination sequence of HIV-1
   2553..2786    +  LTR            3' LTR (ΔU3): self-inactivating 3' long terminal repeat (LTR) from HIV-1
   2864..2985    +  polyA_signal   SV40 poly(A) signal: SV40 polyadenylation signal
   3025..3160    +  rep_origin     SV40 ori: SV40 origin of replication
   3181..3199    -  promoter       T7 promoter: promoter for bacteriophage T7 RNA polymerase
   3207..3362    +  CDS            lacZα (fragment): LacZα fragment of β-galactosidase; lacZ fragment
   3367..3795    +  rep_origin     f1 ori (sequence partly withheld): f1 bacteriophage origin of replication; arrow indicates direction of (+) strand synthesis
   3848..3952    +  promoter       AmpR promoter: bla
   3953..4813    +  CDS            AmpR: β-lactamase; bla; confers resistance to ampicillin, carbenicillin, and related antibiotics
   4984..5572    +  rep_origin     ori: high-copy-number ColE1/pMB1/pBR322/pUC origin of replication
   5755..5847    +  CDS            lacI (fragment): lac repressor; lacI; The lac repressor binds to the lac operator to inhibit transcription in E. coli. This inhibition can be relieved by adding lactose or isopropyl-β-D-thiogalactopyranoside (IPTG).
   5860..5881    +  protein_bind   CAP binding site: CAP binding activates transcription in the presence of cAMP. E. coli catabolite activator protein
   5896..5926    +  promoter       lac promoter: promoter for the E. coli lac operon
   5934..5950    +  protein_bind   lac operator: The lac repressor binds to the lac operator to inhibit transcription in E. coli. This inhibition can be relieved by adding lactose or isopropyl-β-D-thiogalactopyranoside (IPTG). lac repressor encoded by lacI
   5995..6013    +  promoter       T3 promoter: promoter for bacteriophage T3 RNA polymerase
   6041..6267    +  promoter       RSV promoter: Rous sarcoma virus enhancer/promoter
   6268..6448    +  LTR            5' LTR (truncated): truncated 5' long terminal repeat (LTR) from HIV-1
   6495..6620    +  misc_feature   HIV-1 Ψ: packaging signal of human immunodeficiency virus type 1
   6604..6967    +  CDS            HIV-1 gag (fragment): gag protein from human immunodeficiency virus 1; gag
   7113..7346    +  misc_feature   RRE: The Rev response element (RRE) of HIV-1 allows for Rev-dependent mRNA export from the nucleus to the cytoplasm.
   7723..7749    +  CDS            Rev (fragment): human immunodeficiency virus 1 (HIV-1) Rev protein; rev; enhances nuclear export of unspliced and incompletely spliced viral mRNAs
   7753..7993    +  promoter       U6 promoter: RNA polymerase III promoter for human U6 snRNA
   8023..8098    +  misc_RNA       gRNA scaffold: guide RNA scaffold for the Streptococcus pyogenes CRISPR/Cas9 system
   8154..8271    +  misc_feature   cPPT/CTS: central polypurine tract and central termination sequence of HIV-1
>Addgene plasmid #77845 | PHKB gRNA (BRDN0001148967) | addgene full sequence | sequence record 188516 | Addgene Assembled Sequence
CCCGGGTGCAAAGATGGATAAAGTTTTAAACAGAGAGGAATCTTTGCAGCTAATGGACCTTCTAGGTCTT
GAAAGGAGTGGGAATTGGCTCCGGTGCCCGTCAGTGGGCAGAGCGCACATCGCCCACAGTCCCCGAGAAG
TTGGGGGGAGGGGTCGGCAATTGATCCGGTGCCTAGAGAAGGTGGCGCGGGGTAAACTGGGAAAGTGATG
TCGTGTACTGGCTCCGCCTTTTTCCCGAGGGTGGGGGAGAACCGTATATAAGTGCAGTAGTCGCCGTGAA
CGTTCTTTTTCGCAACGGGTTTGCCGCCAGAACACAGGTAAGTGCCGTGTGTGGTTCCCGCGGGCCTGGC
CTCTTTACGGGTTATGGCCCTTGCGTGCCTTGAATTACTTCCACCTGGCTGCAGTACGTGATTCTTGATC
CCGAGCTTCGGGTTGGAAGTGGGTGGGAGAGTTCGAGGCCTTGCGCTTAAGGAGCCCCTTCGCCTCGTGC
TTGAGTTGAGGCCTGGCCTGGGCGCTGGGGCCGCCGCGTGCGAATCTGGTGGCACCTTCGCGCCTGTCTC
GCTGCTTTCGATAAGTCTCTAGCCATTTAAAATTTTTGATGACCTGCTGCGACGCTTTTTTTCTGGCAAG
ATAGTCTTGTAAATGCGGGCCAAGATCTGCACACTGGTATTTCGGTTTTTGGGGCCGCGGGCGGCGACGG
GGCCCGTGCGTCCCAGCGCACATGTTCGGCGAGGCGGGGCCTGCGAGCGCGGCCACCGAGAATCGGACGG
GGGTAGTCTCAAGCTGGCCGGCCTGCTCTGGTGCCTGGCCTCGCGCCGCCGTGTATCGCCCCGCCCTGGG
CGGCAAGGCTGGCCCGGTCGGCACCAGTTGCGTGAGCGGAAAGATGGCCGCTTCCCGGCCCTGCTGCAGG
GAGCTCAAAATGGAGGACGCGGCGCTCGGGAGAGCGGGCGGGTGAGTCACCCACACAAAGGAAAAGGGCC
TTTCCGTCCTCAGCCGTCGCTTCATGTGACTCCACGGAGTACCGGGCGCCGTCCAGGCACCTCGATTAGT
TCTCGAGCTTTTGGAGTACGTCGTCTTTAGGTTGGGGGGAGGGGTTTTATGCGATGGAGTTTCCCCACAC
TGAGTGGGTGGAGACTGAAGTTAGGCCAGCTTGGCACTTGATGTAATTCTCCTTGGAATTTGCCCTTTTT
GAGTTTGGATCTTGGTTCATTCTCAAGCCTCAGACAGTGGTTCAAAGTTTTTTTCTTCCATTTCAGGTGT
CGTGACGTACGGCCACCATGACCGAGTACAAGCCCACGGTGCGCCTCGCCACCCGCGACGACGTCCCCAG
GGCCGTACGCACCCTCGCCGCCGCGTTCGCCGACTACCCCGCCACGCGCCACACCGTCGATCCGGACCGC
CACATCGAGCGGGTCACCGAGCTGCAAGAACTCTTCCTCACGCGCGTCGGGCTCGACATCGGCAAGGTGT
GGGTCGCGGACGACGGCGCCGCCGTGGCGGTCTGGACCACGCCGGAGAGCGTCGAAGCGGGGGCGGTGTT
CGCCGAGATCGGCCCGCGCATGGCCGAGTTGAGCGGTTCCCGGCTGGCCGCGCAGCAACAGATGGAAGGC
CTCCTGGCGCCGCACCGGCCCAAGGAGCCCGCGTGGTTCCTGGCCACCGTCGGAGTCTCGCCCGACCACC
AGGGCAAGGGTCTGGGCAGCGCCGTCGTGCTCCCCGGAGTGGAGGCGGCCGAGCGCGCCGGGGTGCCCGC
CTTCCTGGAGACCTCCGCGCCCCGCAACCTCCCCTTCTACGAGCGGCTCGGCTTCACCGTCACCGCCGAC
GTCGAGGTGCCCGAAGGACCGCGCACCTGGTGCATGACCCGCAAGCCCGGTGCCTGAACGCGTTAAGTCG
ACAATCAACCTCTGGATTACAAAATTTGTGAAAGATTGACTGGTATTCTTAACTATGTTGCTCCTTTTAC
GCTATGTGGATACGCTGCTTTAATGCCTTTGTATCATGCTATTGCTTCCCGTATGGCTTTCATTTTCTCC
TCCTTGTATAAATCCTGGTTGCTGTCTCTTTATGAGGAGTTGTGGCCCGTTGTCAGGCAACGTGGCGTGG
TGTGCACTGTGTTTGCTGACGCAACCCCCACTGGTTGGGGCATTGCCACCACCTGTCAGCTCCTTTCCGG
GACTTTCGCTTTCCCCCTCCCTATTGCCACGGCGGAACTCATCGCCGCCTGCCTTGCCCGCTGCTGGACA
GGGGCTCGGCTGTTGGGCACTGACAATTCCGTGGTGTTGTCGGGGAAATCATCGTCCTTTCCTTGGCTGC
TCGCCTGTGTTGCCACCTGGATTCTGCGCGGGACGTCCTTCTGCTACGTCCCTTCGGCCCTCAATCCAGC
GGACCTTCCTTCCCGCGGCCTGCTGCCGGCTCTGCGGCCTCTTCCGCGTCTTCGCCTTCGCCCTCAGACG
AGTCGGATCTCCCTTTGGGCCGCCTCCCCGCGTCGACTTTAAGACCAATGACTTACAAGGCAGCTGTAGA
TCTTAGCCACTTTTTAAAAGAAAAGGGGGGACTGGAAGGGCTAATTCACTCCCAACGAAGACAAGATCTG
CTTTTTGCTTGTACTGGGTCTCTCTGGTTAGACCAGATCTGAGCCTGGGAGCTCTCTGGCTAACTAGGGA
ACCCACTGCTTAAGCCTCAATAAAGCTTGCCTTGAGTGCTTCAAGTAGTGTGTGCCCGTCTGTTGTGTGA
CTCTGGTAACTAGAGATCCCTCAGACCCTTTTAGTCAGTGTGGAAAATCTCTAGCAGTACGTATAGTAGT
TCATGTCATCTTATTATTCAGTATTTATAACTTGCAAAGAAATGAATATCAGAGAGTGAGAGGAACTTGT
TTATTGCAGCTTATAATGGTTACAAATAAAGCAATAGCATCACAAATTTCACAAATAAAGCATTTTTTTC
ACTGCATTCTAGTTGTGGTTTGTCCAAACTCATCAATGTATCTTATCATGTCTGGCTCTAGCTATCCCGC
CCCTAACTCCGCCCATCCCGCCCCTAACTCCGCCCAGTTCCGCCCATTCTCCGCCCCATGGCTGACTAAT
TTTTTTTATTTATGCAGAGGCCGAGGCCGCCTCGGCCTCTGAGCTATTCCAGAAGTAGTGAGGAGGCTTT
TTTGGAGGCCTAGGGACGTACCCAATTCGCCCTATAGTGAGTCGTATTACGCGCGCTCACTGGCCGTCGT
TTTACAACGTCGTGACTGGGAAAACCCTGGCGTTACCCAACTTAATCGCCTTGCAGCACATCCCCCTTTC
GCCAGCTGGCGTAATAGCGAAGAGGCCCGCACCGATCGCCCTTCCCAACAGTTGCGCAGCCTGAATGGCG
AATGGG
[124 nt withheld, positions 3367-3490]
C
[91 nt withheld, positions 3492-3582]
A
[49 nt withheld, positions 3584-3632]
CCTTTGACGTTGGAGTCCACGTTCTTT
[37 nt withheld, positions 3660-3696]
ACCCTATCTCGGTCTATTCTTTTGATTTATAAGGGATTTTGCCGATTTCGGCCTATTGGTTAAAAAATGA
GCTGATTTAACAAAAATTTAACGCGAATTTTAACAAAATATTAACGCTTACAATTTAGGTGGCACTTTTC
GGGGAAATGTGCGCGGAACCCCTATTTGTTTATTTTTCTAAATACATTCAAATATGTATCCGCTCATGAG
ACAATAACCCTGATAAATGCTTCAATAATATTGAAAAAGGAAGAGTATGAGTATTCAACATTTCCGTGTC
GCCCTTATTCCCTTTTTTGCGGCATTTTGCCTTCCTGTTTTTGCTCACCCAGAAACGCTGGTGAAAGTAA
AAGATGCTGAAGATCAGTTGGGTGCACGAGTGGGTTACATCGAACTGGATCTCAACAGCGGTAAGATCCT
TGAGAGTTTTCGCCCCGAAGAACGTTTTCCAATGATGAGCACTTTTAAAGTTCTGCTATGTGGCGCGGTA
TTATCCCGTATTGACGCCGGGCAAGAGCAACTCGGTCGCCGCATACACTATTCTCAGAATGACTTGGTTG
AGTACTCACCAGTCACAGAAAAGCATCTTACGGATGGCATGACAGTAAGAGAATTATGCAGTGCTGCCAT
AACCATGAGTGATAACACTGCGGCCAACTTACTTCTGACAACGATCGGAGGACCGAAGGAGCTAACCGCT
TTTTTGCACAACATGGGGGATCATGTAACTCGCCTTGATCGTTGGGAACCGGAGCTGAATGAAGCCATAC
CAAACGACGAGCGTGACACCACGATGCCTGTAGCAATGGCAACAACGTTGCGCAAACTATTAACTGGCGA
ACTACTTACTCTAGCTTCCCGGCAACAATTAATAGACTGGATGGAGGCGGATAAAGTTGCAGGACCACTT
CTGCGCTCGGCCCTTCCGGCTGGCTGGTTTATTGCTGATAAATCTGGAGCCGGTGAGCGTGGGTCTCGCG
GTATCATTGCAGCACTGGGGCCAGATGGTAAGCCCTCCCGTATCGTAGTTATCTACACGACGGGGAGTCA
GGCAACTATGGATGAACGAAATAGACAGATCGCTGAGATAGGTGCCTCACTGATTAAGCATTGGTAACTG
TCAGACCAAGTTTACTCATATATACTTTAGATTGATTTAAAACTTCATTTTTAATTTAAAAGGATCTAGG
TGAAGATCCTTTTTGATAATCTCATGACCAAAATCCCTTAACGTGAGTTTTCGTTCCACTGAGCGTCAGA
CCCCGTAGAAAAGATCAAAGGATCTTCTTGAGATCCTTTTTTTCTGCGCGTAATCTGCTGCTTGCAAACA
AAAAAACCACCGCTACCAGCGGTGGTTTGTTTGCCGGATCAAGAGCTACCAACTCTTTTTCCGAAGGTAA
CTGGCTTCAGCAGAGCGCAGATACCAAATACTGTTCTTCTAGTGTAGCCGTAGTTAGGCCACCACTTCAA
GAACTCTGTAGCACCGCCTACATACCTCGCTCTGCTAATCCTGTTACCAGTGGCTGCTGCCAGTGGCGAT
AAGTCGTGTCTTACCGGGTTGGACTCAAGACGATAGTTACCGGATAAGGCGCAGCGGTCGGGCTGAACGG
GGGGTTCGTGCACACAGCCCAGCTTGGAGCGAACGACCTACACCGAACTGAGATACCTACAGCGTGAGCT
ATGAGAAAGCGCCACGCTTCCCGAAGGGAGAAAGGCGGACAGGTATCCGGTAAGCGGCAGGGTCGGAACA
GGAGAGCGCACGAGGGAGCTTCCAGGGGGAAACGCCTGGTATCTTTATAGTCCTGTCGGGTTTCGCCACC
TCTGACTTGAGCGTCGATTTTTGTGATGCTCGTCAGGGGGGCGGAGCCTATGGAAAAACGCCAGCAACGC
GGCCTTTTTACGGTTCCTGGCCTTTTGCTGGCCTTTTGCTCACATGTTCTTTCCTGCGTTATCCCCTGAT
TCTGTGGATAACCGTATTACCGCCTTTGAGTGAGCTGATACCGCTCGCCGCAGCCGAACGACCGAGCGCA
GCGAGTCAGTGAGCGAGGAAGCGGAAGAGCGCCCAATACGCAAACCGCCTCTCCCCGCGCGTTGGCCGAT
TCATTAATGCAGCTGGCACGACAGGTTTCCCGACTGGAAAGCGGGCAGTGAGCGCAACGCAATTAATGTG
AGTTAGCTCACTCATTAGGCACCCCAGGCTTTACACTTTATGCTTCCGGCTCGTATGTTGTGTGGAATTG
TGAGCGGATAACAATTTCACACAGGAAACAGCTATGACCATGATTACGCCAAGCGCGCAATTAACCCTCA
CTAAAGGGAACAAAAGCTGGAGCTGCAAGCTTAATGTAGTCTTATGCAATACTCTTGTAGTCTTGCAACA
TGGTAACGATGAGTTAGCAACATGCCTTACAAGGAGAGAAAAAGCACCGTGCATGCCGATTGGTGGAAGT
AAGGTGGTACGATCGTGCCTTATTAGGAAGGCAACAGACGGGTCTGACATGGATTGGACGAACCACTGAA
TTGCCGCATTGCAGAGATATTGTATTTAAGTGCCTAGCTCGATACATAAACGGGTCTCTCTGGTTAGACC
AGATCTGAGCCTGGGAGCTCTCTGGCTAACTAGGGAACCCACTGCTTAAGCCTCAATAAAGCTTGCCTTG
AGTGCTTCAAGTAGTGTGTGCCCGTCTGTTGTGTGACTCTGGTAACTAGAGATCCCTCAGACCCTTTTAG
TCAGTGTGGAAAATCTCTAGCAGTGGCGCCCGAACAGGGACTTGAAAGCGAAAGGGAAACCAGAGGAGCT
CTCTCGACGCAGGACTCGGCTTGCTGAAGCGCGCACGGCAAGAGGCGAGGGGCGGCGACTGGTGAGTACG
CCAAAAATTTTGACTAGCGGAGGCTAGAAGGAGAGAGATGGGTGCGAGAGCGTCAGTATTAAGCGGGGGA
GAATTAGATCGCGATGGGAAAAAATTCGGTTAAGGCCAGGGGGAAAGAAAAAATATAAATTAAAACATAT
AGTATGGGCAAGCAGGGAGCTAGAACGATTCGCAGTTAATCCTGGCCTGTTAGAAACATCAGAAGGCTGT
AGACAAATACTGGGACAGCTACAACCATCCCTTCAGACAGGATCAGAAGAACTTAGATCATTATATAATA
CAGTAGCAACCCTCTATTGTGTGCATCAAAGGATAGAGATAAAAGACACCAAGGAAGCTTTAGACAAGAT
AGAGGAAGAGCAAAACAAAAGTAAGACCACCGCACAGCAAGCGGCCGCTGATCTTCAGACCTGGAGGAGG
AGATATGAGGGACAATTGGAGAAGTGAATTATATAAATATAAAGTAGTAAAAATTGAACCATTAGGAGTA
GCACCCACCAAGGCAAAGAGAAGAGTGGTGCAGAGAGAAAAAAGAGCAGTGGGAATAGGAGCTTTGTTCC
TTGGGTTCTTGGGAGCAGCAGGAAGCACTATGGGCGCAGCGTCAATGACGCTGACGGTACAGGCCAGACA
ATTATTGTCTGGTATAGTGCAGCAGCAGAACAATTTGCTGAGGGCTATTGAGGCGCAACAGCATCTGTTG
CAACTCACAGTCTGGGGCATCAAGCAGCTCCAGGCAAGAATCCTGGCTGTGGAAAGATACCTAAAGGATC
AACAGCTCCTGGGGATTTGGGGTTGCTCTGGAAAACTCATTTGCACCACTGCTGTGCCTTGGAATGCTAG
TTGGAGTAATAAATCTCTGGAACAGATTTGGAATCACACGACCTGGATGGAGTGGGACAGAGAAATTAAC
AATTACACAAGCTTAATACACTCCTTAATTGAAGAATCGCAAAACCAGCAAGAAAAGAATGAACAAGAAT
TATTGGAATTAGATAAATGGGCAAGTTTGTGGAATTGGTTTAACATAACAAATTGGCTGTGGTATATAAA
ATTATTCATAATGATAGTAGGAGGCTTGGTAGGTTTAAGAATAGTTTTTGCTGTACTTTCTATAGTGAAT
AGAGTTAGGCAGGGATATTCACCATTATCGTTTCAGACCCACCTCCCAACCCCGAGGGGACCCAGAGAGG
GCCTATTTCCCATGATTCCTTCATATTTGCATATACGATACAAGGCTGTTAGAGAGATAATTAGAATTAA
TTTGACTGTAAACACAAAGATATTAGTACAAAATACGTGACGTAGAAAGTAATAATTTCTTGGGTAGTTT
GCAGTTTTAAAATTATGTTTTAAAATGGACTATCATATGCTTACCGTAACTTGAAAGTATTTCGATTTCT
TGGCTTTATATATCTTGTGGAAAGGACGAAACACCGATCAACGTAACGTGAGCATGGTTTTAGAGCTAGA
AATAGCAAGTTAAAATAAGGCTAGTCCGTTATCAACTTGAAAAAGTGGCACCGAGTCGGTGCTTTTTTAA
GCTTGGCGTAACTAGATCTTGAGACAAATGGCAGTATTCATCCACAATTTTAAAAGAAAAGGGGGGATTG
GGGGGTACAGTGCAGGGGAAAGAATAGTAGACATAATAGCAACAGACATACAAACTAAAGAATTACAAAA
ACAAATTACAAAAATTCAAAATTTTCGGGTTTATTACAGGGACAGCAGAGATCCACTTTGGCGCCGGCTC
GAGGGGG
