>Addgene plasmid #77845 | PHKB gRNA (BRDN0001148967) | depositor partial sequence | sequence record 145305 | Target Sequence
ATCAACGTAACGTGAGCATG
