>Addgene plasmid #77845 | PHKB gRNA (BRDN0001148967) | addgene partial sequence | sequence record 188515 | hU6-F
GTAGAAAGTAATAATTTCTTGGGTAGTTTGCAGTTTTAAAATTATGTTTTAAAATGGACTATCATATGCT
TACCGTAACTTGAAAGTATTTCGATTTCTTGGCTTTATATATCTTGTGGAAAGGACGAAACACCGATCAA
CGTAACGTGAGCATGGTTTTAGAGCTAGAAATAGCAAGTTAAAATAAGGCTAGTCCGTTATCAACTTGAA
AAAGTGGCACCGAGTCGGTGCTTTTTTAAGCTTGGCGTAACTAGATCTTGAGACAAATGGCAGTATTCAT
CCACAATTTTAAAAGAAAAGGGGGGATTGGGGGGTACAGTGCAGGGGAAAGAATAGTAGACATAATAGCA
ACAGACATACAAACTAAAGAATTACAAAAACAAATTACAAAAATTCAAAATTTTCGGGTTTATTACAGGG
ACAGCAGAGATCCACTTTGGCGCCGGCTCGAGGGGGCCCGGGTGCAAAGATGGATAAAGTTTTAAACAGA
GAGGAATCTTTGCAGCTAATGGACCTTCTAGGTCTTGAAAGGAGTGGGAATTGGCTCCGGTGCCCGTCAG
TGGGCAGAGC
